Addgene plasmid #203753: mEos3.2trCD45
Purpose: Encodes the transmembrane domain from CD45 with mEos3.2 fused on the N terminus. Used as a fluorescent plasma membrane probe.
Depositing lab: Sarah Veatch. Depositing organization: University of Michigan. Publication: Membrane phase separation drives responsive assembly of receptor signaling domains. Shelby SA, Castello-Serrano I, Wisser KC, Levental I, Veatch SL. Nat Chem Biol. 2023 Jun;19(6):750-758. doi: 10.1038/s41589-023-01268-8. Epub 2023 Mar 30. PubMed 36997644.
Backbone
  Vector backbone: mEos3.2-C1
  Backbone manufacturer: Addgene; Michael Davidson's lab
  Vector type: Mammalian Expression
Growth in bacteria
  Bacterial resistance: Kanamycin, 50 μg/mL
  Growth temperature: 37°C
  Growth strain: DH5alpha
  Copy number: High Copy
Gene/Insert
  Gene/Insert name: trCD45
  Species: H. sapiens (human)
  Entrez Gene: PTPRC (a.k.a. B220, CD45, CD45R, GP180, IMD105, L-CA, LCA, LY5, T200)
  Tag / fusion protein: mEos3.2 (N terminal on insert)
  Cloning method: Restriction Enzyme; 5′ cloning site Unknown (unknown if destroyed)
Resource information
  A portion of this plasmid was derived from a plasmid made by: Insert DNA by the Sarah Veatch lab
Terms and licenses: Academic/Nonprofit Terms; Industry Terms: Not Available to Industry
How to cite: mEos3.2trCD45 was a gift from Sarah Veatch (Addgene plasmid # 203753 ; http://n2t.net/addgene:203753 ; RRID:Addgene_203753)
