[The description below was written by a language model from this plasmid's Addgene catalogue record and pLannotate feature annotations shown in this document.]
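Description:
mEos3.2trCD45 is a 4.8 kb mammalian expression plasmid built on the mEos3.2-C1 backbone, a C1-style fluorescent protein fusion vector. It is propagated in E. coli from a high-copy ColE1/pUC-type origin and selected with kanamycin. The single NeoR/KanR (Tn5 aminoglycoside phosphotransferase) gene is preceded by both a bacterial bla promoter and the SV40 enhancer/early promoter and followed by the HSV TK polyadenylation signal. It therefore gives kanamycin resistance in bacteria and can support G418 selection in mammalian cells. An f1 origin is also present. The short annotated fragments of ble, SV40 large T antigen and bGH poly(A) appear to be backbone remnants or partial matches rather than functional elements.

The payload is one open reading frame driven by the CMV immediate-early enhancer and promoter and terminated by the SV40 poly(A) signal. It begins with mEos3.2, a monomeric green-to-red photoconvertible fluorescent protein, followed after a short linker by a roughly 120 bp segment of PTPRC (CD45) that supplies the transmembrane domain, so the fluorescent protein sits at the N terminus of the membrane anchor. The catalogue lists the insert as human, whereas the automated annotation matched this fragment to mouse Ptprc. The record does not resolve this discrepancy, and the cloning sites are also not recorded.

According to the record, the construct serves as a fluorescent plasma membrane probe. The photoconvertible tag makes it suitable for single-molecule localization imaging, and the associated work concerns membrane phase separation and the assembly of receptor signaling domains.
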