Features (pLannotate 1.2.2; 14 found; start..end, strand, type, name):
     61..364     +  enhancer       CMV enhancer: human cytomegalovirus immediate early enhancer
    365..568     +  promoter       CMV promoter: human cytomegalovirus (CMV) immediate early promoter
    613..1290    +  CDS            mEos3.2: mEos3.2 is a photoconvertible green/yellow fluorescent protein published in 2012, derived from Lobophyllia hemprichii. It is reported to be a rapidly-maturing monomer with moderate acid sensitivity.
   1315..1437    +  CDS            Ptprc (fragment): PTPRC_MOUSE - Also known as Ly-5. Experimental evidence at protein level: Swiss-Prot protein existence level 1. Protein tyrosine-protein phosphatase required for T-cell activation through the antigen receptor. Acts as a positive regulator of T-cell coactivation upon binding to DPP4. The first PTPase domain has enzymatic activity, while the second one seems to affect the substrate specificity of the first one. Upon T-cell activation, recruits and dephosphorylates SKAP1 and FYN (By similarity). Dephosphorylates LYN, and thereby modulates LYN activity. From Mus musculus (Mouse).
   1459..1543    +  CDS            large T antigen (fragment): large T antigen from SV40 (simian virus 40)
   1566..1687    +  polyA_signal   SV40 poly(A) signal: SV40 polyadenylation signal
   1721..2149    -  rep_origin     f1 ori (sequence partly withheld): f1 bacteriophage origin of replication; arrow indicates direction of (+) strand synthesis
   2176..2280    +  promoter       AmpR promoter: bla
   2282..2639    +  promoter       SV40 promoter: SV40 enhancer and early promoter
   2674..3468    +  CDS            NeoR/KanR: aminoglycoside phosphotransferase from Tn5; aph(3')-II (or nptII); confers resistance to neomycin, kanamycin, and G418 (Geneticin®)
   3489..3641    +  CDS            ble (fragment): BLE_KLEPN - Experimental evidence at protein level: Swiss-Prot protein existence level 1. Binding protein with a strong affinity to the bleomycin family of antibiotics. Binds to CL990; an antimitotic-antibiotic compound. From Klebsiella pneumoniae.
   3700..3747    +  polyA_signal   HSV TK poly(A) signal: herpes simplex virus thymidine kinase polyadenylation signal (Cole and Stacy, 1985)
   3838..3854    -  polyA_signal   bGH poly(A) signal (fragment): bovine growth hormone polyadenylation signal
   4076..4664    +  rep_origin     ori: high-copy-number ColE1/pMB1/pBR322/pUC origin of replication
>Addgene plasmid #203753 | mEos3.2trCD45 | addgene full sequence | sequence record 403339 | Addgene NGS Result
TAGTTATTAATAGTAATCAATTACGGGGTCATTAGTTCATAGCCCATATATGGAGTTCCGCGTTACATAA
CTTACGGTAAATGGCCCGCCTGGCTGACCGCCCAACGACCCCCGCCCATTGACGTCAATAATGACGTATG
TTCCCATAGTAACGCCAATAGGGACTTTCCATTGACGTCAATGGGTGGAGTATTTACGGTAAACTGCCCA
CTTGGCAGTACATCAAGTGTATCATATGCCAAGTACGCCCCCTATTGACGTCAATGACGGTAAATGGCCC
GCCTGGCATTATGCCCAGTACATGACCTTATGGGACTTTCCTACTTGGCAGTACATCTACGTATTAGTCA
TCGCTATTACCATGGTGATGCGGTTTTGGCAGTACATCAATGGGCGTGGATAGCGGTTTGACTCACGGGG
ATTTCCAAGTCTCCACCCCATTGACGTCAATGGGAGTTTGTTTTGGCACCAAAATCAACGGGACTTTCCA
AAATGTCGTAACAACTCCGCCCCATTGACGCAAATGGGCGGTAGGCGTGTACGGTGGGAGGTCTATATAA
GCAGAGCTGGTTTAGTGAACCGTCAGATCCGCTAGCGCTACCGGTCGCCACCATGAGTGCGATTAAGCCA
GACATGAAGATCAAACTCCGTATGGAAGGCAACGTAAACGGGCACCACTTTGTGATCGACGGAGATGGTA
CAGGCAAGCCTTTTGAGGGAAAACAGAGTATGGATCTTGAAGTCAAAGAGGGCGGACCTCTGCCTTTTGC
CTTTGATATCCTGACCACTGCATTCCATTACGGCAACAGGGTATTCGCCAAATATCCAGACAACATACAA
GACTATTTTAAGCAGTCGTTTCCTAAGGGGTATTCGTGGGAACGAAGCTTGACTTTCGAAGACGGGGGCA
TTTGCAACGCCAGAAACGACATAACAATGGAAGGGGACACTTTCTATAATAAAGTTCGATTTTATGGTAC
CAACTTTCCCGCCAATGGTCCAGTTATGCAGAAGAAGACGCTGAAATGGGAGCCCTCCACTGAGAAAATG
TATGTGCGTGATGGAGTGCTGACGGGTGATATTGAGATGGCTTTGTTGCTTGAAGGAAATGCCCATTACC
GATGTGACTTCAGAACTACTTACAAAGCTAAGGAGAAGGGTGTCAAGTTACCAGGCGCCCACTTTGTGGA
CCACTGCATTGAGATTTTAAGCCATGACAAAGATTACAACAAGGTTAAGCTGTATGAGCATGCTGTTGCT
CATTCTGGATTGCCTGACAATGCCAGACGATCTCGAGGGACGATGATGACGCCTAACGAAAGCACCAACT
TTAACGCGAAAGCGCTGATTATTTTTCTGGTGTTTCTGATTATTGTGACCAGCATTGCGCTGCTGGTGGT
GCTGTATAAAATTTATGATCTGCGCAAAAAACGCGCGGATCCACCGGATCTAGATAACTGATCATAATCA
GCCATACCACATTTGTAGAGGTTTTACTTGCTTTAAAAAACCTCCCACACCTCCCCCTGAACCTGAAACA
TAAAATGAATGCAATTGTTGTTGTTAACTTGTTTATTGCAGCTTATAATGGTTACAAATAAAGCAATAGC
ATCACAAATTTCACAAATAAAGCATTTTTTTCACTGCATTCTAGTTGTGGTTTGTCCAAACTCATCAATG
TATCTTAACGCGTAAATTGTAAGCGTTAATATTTTGTTAAAATTCGCGTTAAATTTTTGTTAAATCAGCT
CATTTTTTAACCAATAGGCCGAAATCGGCAAAATCCCTTATAAATCAAAAGAATAGACCGAGATAGGGT
[37 nt withheld, positions 1820-1856]
AAAGAACGTGGACTCCAACGTCAAAGG
[49 nt withheld, positions 1884-1932]
T
[91 nt withheld, positions 1934-2024]
G
[124 nt withheld, positions 2026-2149]
CAGGTGGCACTTTTCGGGGAAATGTGCGCGGAACCCCTATTTGTTTATTTTTCTAAATACATTCAAATAT
GTATCCGCTCATGAGACAATAACCCTGATAAATGCTTCAATAATATTGAAAAAGGAAGAGTCCTGAGGCG
GAAAGAACCAGCTGTGGAATGTGTGTCAGTTAGGGTGTGGAAAGTCCCCAGGCTCCCCAGCAGGCAGAAG
TATGCAAAGCATGCATCTCAATTAGTCAGCAACCAGGTGTGGAAAGTCCCCAGGCTCCCCAGCAGGCAGA
AGTATGCAAAGCATGCATCTCAATTAGTCAGCAACCATAGTCCCGCCCCTAACTCCGCCCATCCCGCCCC
TAACTCCGCCCAGTTCCGCCCATTCTCCGCCCCATGGCTGACTAATTTTTTTTATTTATGCAGAGGCCGA
GGCCGCCTCGGCCTCTGAGCTATTCCAGAAGTAGTGAGGAGGCTTTTTTGGAGGCCTAGGCTTTTGCAAA
GATCGATCAAGAGACAGGATGAGGATCGTTTCGCATGATTGAACAAGATGGATTGCACGCAGGTTCTCCG
GCCGCTTGGGTGGAGAGGCTATTCGGCTATGACTGGGCACAACAGACAATCGGCTGCTCTGATGCCGCCG
TGTTCCGGCTGTCAGCGCAGGGGCGCCCGGTTCTTTTTGTCAAGACCGACCTGTCCGGTGCCCTGAATGA
ACTGCAAGACGAGGCAGCGCGGCTATCGTGGCTGGCCACGACGGGCGTTCCTTGCGCAGCTGTGCTCGAC
GTTGTCACTGAAGCGGGAAGGGACTGGCTGCTATTGGGCGAAGTGCCGGGGCAGGATCTCCTGTCATCTC
ACCTTGCTCCTGCCGAGAAAGTATCCATCATGGCTGATGCAATGCGGCGGCTGCATACGCTTGATCCGGC
TACCTGCCCATTCGACCACCAAGCGAAACATCGCATCGAGCGAGCACGTACTCGGATGGAAGCCGGTCTT
GTCGATCAGGATGATCTGGACGAAGAGCATCAGGGGCTCGCGCCAGCCGAACTGTTCGCCAGGCTCAAGG
CGAGCATGCCCGACGGCGAGGATCTCGTCGTGACCCATGGCGATGCCTGCTTGCCGAATATCATGGTGGA
AAATGGCCGCTTTTCTGGATTCATCGACTGTGGCCGGCTGGGTGTGGCGGACCGCTATCAGGACATAGCG
TTGGCTACCCGTGATATTGCTGAAGAGCTTGGCGGCGAATGGGCTGACCGCTTCCTCGTGCTTTACGGTA
TCGCCGCTCCCGATTCGCAGCGCATCGCCTTCTATCGCCTTCTTGACGAGTTCTTCTGAGCGGGACTCTG
GGGTTCGAAATGACCGACCAAGCGACGCCCAACCTGCCATCACGAGATTTCGATTCCACCGCCGCCTTCT
ATGAAAGGTTGGGCTTCGGAATCGTTTTCCGGGACGCCGGCTGGATGATCCTCCAGCGCGGGGATCTCAT
GCTGGAGTTCTTCGCCCACCCTAGGGGGAGGCTAACTGAAACACGGAAGGAGACAATACCGGAAGGAACC
CGCGCTATGACGGCAATAAAAAGACAGAATAAAACGCACGGTGTTGGGTCGTTTGTTCATAAACGCGGGG
TTCGGTCCCAGGGCTGGCACTCTGTCGATACCCCACCGAGACCCCATTGGGGCCAATACGCCCGCGTTTC
TTCCTTTTCCCCACCCCACCCCCCAAGTTCGGGTGAAGGCCCAGGGCTCGCAGCCAACGTCGGGGCGGCA
GGCCCTGCCATAGCCTCAGGTTACTCATATATACTTTAGATTGATTTAAAACTTCATTTTTAATTTAAAA
GGATCTAGGTGAAGATCCTTTTTGATAATCTCATGACCAAAATCCCTTAACGTGAGTTTTCGTTCCACTG
AGCGTCAGACCCCGTAGAAAAGATCAAAGGATCTTCTTGAGATCCTTTTTTTCTGCGCGTAATCTGCTGC
TTGCAAACAAAAAAACCACCGCTACCAGCGGTGGTTTGTTTGCCGGATCAAGAGCTACCAACTCTTTTTC
CGAAGGTAACTGGCTTCAGCAGAGCGCAGATACCAAATACTGTTCTTCTAGTGTAGCCGTAGTTAGGCCA
CCACTTCAAGAACTCTGTAGCACCGCCTACATACCTCGCTCTGCTAATCCTGTTACCAGTGGCTGCTGCC
AGTGGCGATAAGTCGTGTCTTACCGGGTTGGACTCAAGACGATAGTTACCGGATAAGGCGCAGCGGTCGG
GCTGAACGGGGGGTTCGTGCACACAGCCCAGCTTGGAGCGAACGACCTACACCGAACTGAGATACCTACA
GCGTGAGCTATGAGAAAGCGCCACGCTTCCCGAAGGGAGAAAGGCGGACAGGTATCCGGTAAGCGGCAGG
GTCGGAACAGGAGAGCGCACGAGGGAGCTTCCAGGGGGAAACGCCTGGTATCTTTATAGTCCTGTCGGGT
TTCGCCACCTCTGACTTGAGCGTCGATTTTTGTGATGCTCGTCAGGGGGGCGGAGCCTATGGAAAAACGC
CAGCAACGCGGCCTTTTTACGGTTCCTGGCCTTTTGCTGGCCTTTTGCTCACATGTTCTTTCCTGCGTTA
TCCCCTGATTCTGTGGATAACCGTATTACCGCCATGCAT
